>Addgene plasmid #244681 | CL20_mEGFP_FOidr_129 | addgene full sequence | sequence record 488152 | Addgene NGS Result
AAAAAAAATCTAACCTCAAGTCAAGGCTTTTCTATGGAATAAGGAATGGACAGCAGGGGGCTGTTTCATA
TACTGATGACCTCTTTATAGCCAACCTTTGTTCATGGCAGCCAGCATATGGGCATATGTTGCCAAACTCT
AAACCAAATACTCATTCTGATGTTTTAAATGATTTGCCCTCCCATATGTCCTTCCGAGTGAGAGACACAA
AAAATTCCAACACACTATTGCAATGAAAATAAATTTCCTTTATTAGCCAGAAGTCAGATGCTCAAGGGGC
TTCATGATGTCCCCATAATTTTTGGCAGAGGGAAAAAGATCTGCTAGCTCGAGCAGCTGAAGCTTTATTG
AGGCTTAAGCAGTGGGTTCCCTAGTTAGCCAGAGAGCTCCCAGGCTCAGATCTGGTCTAACCAGAGAGAC
CCAGTACAGGCAAAAAGCAGATCTTGTCTTCTTTGGGAGTGAATTAGCCCTTCCAGTCCCCCCTTTTCTT
TTAAAAAGTGGCTAAGATCTACAGCTGCCTTGTAAGTCATTGGTCTTAAAGGTACCGTAATCTTATCTAG
AACCGGTTCACCCACGCATCTGTTTGCGCAAAAAATCGCGACCTGGAAGAGAGTGTCCATTCGGAACCGG
CGACTCCTGAATACCTTCATCGCGTTTGCGTTTATTCGTGTCTGCGCTCGGAGATGTAATTCCCAGGATA
CCGCTGATGGAGTAGCTAGACCCAGCCGAGTCCGTACTTACACTGCTAACCTGGGTAACAGAACCAGTAC
TTACAATGCTGTGTGAGGAGGCGGGAACAGGCTGATTAGGTGGCTGCTGTACTTTCGTGCGAATAATACG
GTTGATCGACCGGGAAGCGGCCGCACTTCCCCCGGAGCCTCCGCTTCCGCCCTTGTACAGCTCGTCCATG
CCGAGAGTGATCCCGGCGGCGGTCACGAACTCCAGCAGGACCATGTGATCGCGCTTCTCGTTGGGGTCTT
TGCTCAGCTTGGACTGGGTGCTCAGGTAGTGGTTGTCGGGCAGCAGCACGGGGCCGTCGCCGATGGGGGT
GTTCTGCTGGTAGTGGTCGGCGAGCTGCACGCTGCCGTCCTCGATGTTGTGGCGGATCTTGAAGTTCACC
TTGATGCCGTTCTTCTGCTTGTCGGCCATGATATAGACGTTGTGGCTGTTGTAGTTGTACTCCAGCTTGT
GCCCCAGGATGTTGCCGTCCTCCTTGAAGTCGATGCCCTTCAGCTCGATGCGGTTCACCAGGGTGTCGCC
CTCGAACTTCACCTCGGCGCGGGTCTTGTAGTTGCCGTCGTCCTTGAAGAAGATGGTGCGCTCCTGGACG
TAGCCTTCGGGCATGGCGGACTTGAAGAAGTCGTGCTGCTTCATGTGGTCGGGGTAGCGGCTGAAGCACT
GCACGCCGTAGGTCAGGGTGGTCACGAGGGTGGGCCAGGGCACGGGCAGCTTGCCGGTGGTGCAGATGAA
CTTCAGGGTCAGCTTGCCGTAGGTGGCATCGCCCTCGCCCTCGCCGGACACGCTGAACTTGTGGCCGTTT
ACGTCGCCGTCCAGCTCGACCAGGATGGGCACCACCCCGGTGAACAGCTCCTCGCCCTTGCTCACCATGG
TGGCGACCGGTGGATCCCGGGCCCGCGGTACCGTCGACTGCAGAATTCGGTTCACTAAACGAGCCCGGTT
CACTAAACGAGCTCTGCTTATATAGACCTCCCACCGTACACGCCTACCGCCCATTTGCGTCAATGGGGCG
GAGTTGTTACGACATTTTGGAAAGTCCCGTTGATTTTGGTGCCAAAACAAACTCCCATTGACGTCAATGG
GGTGGAGACTTGGAAATCCCCGTGAGTCAAACCGCTATCCACGCCCATTGATGTACTGCCAAAACCGCAT
CACCATGGTAATAGCGATGACTAATACGTAGATGTACTGCCAAGTAGGAAAGTCCCATAAGGTCATGTAC
TGGGCATAATGCCAGGCGGGCCATTTACCGTCATTGACGTCAATAGGGGGCGTACTTGGCATATGATACA
CTTGATGTACTGCCAAGTGGGCAGTTTACCGTAAATACTCCACCCATTGACGTCAATGGAAAGTCCCTAT
TGGCGTTACTATGGGAACATACGTCATTATTGACGTCAATGGGCGGGGGTCGTTGGGCGGTCAGCCAGGC
GGGCCATTTACCGTAAGTTATGTAACGCGGAACTCCATATATGGGCTATGAACTAATGACCCCGTAATTG
ATTACTATTAATAACTAGCACGCGTTCGAAGCTTGAGCTCGGTCCCCTCGGGGTTGGGAGGTGGGTCTGA
AACGATAATGGTGAATATCCCTGCCTAACTCTATTCACTATAGAAAGTACAGCAAAAACTATTCTTAAAC
CTACCAAGCCTCCTACTATCATTATGAATAATTTTATATACCACAGCCAATTTGTTATGTTAAACCAATT
CCACAAACTTGCCCATTTATCTAATTCCAATAATTCTTGTTCATTCTTTTCTTGCTGGTTTTGCGATTCT
TCAATTAAGGAGTGTATTAAGCTTGTGTAATTGTTAATTTCTCTGTCCCACTCCATCCAGGTCGTGTGAT
TCCAAATCTGTTCCAGAGATTTATTACTCCAACTAGCATTCCAAGGCACAGCAGTGGTGCAAATGAGTTT
TCCAGAGCAACCCCAAATCCCCAGGAGCTGTTGATCCTTTAGGTATCTTTCCACAGCCAGGATTCTTGCC
TGGAGCTGCTTGATGCCCCAGACTGTGAGTTGCAACAGATGCTGTTGCGCCTCAATAGCCCTCAGCAAAT
TGTTCTGCTGCTGCACTATACCAGACAATAATTGTCTGGCCTGTACCGTCAGCGTCATTGACGCTGCGCC
CATAGTGCTTCCTGCTGCTCCCAAGAACCCAAGGAACAAAGCTCCTATTCCCACTGCTCTTTTTTCTCTC
TGCACCACTCTTCTCTTTGCCTTGGTGGGTGCTACTCCTAATGGTTCAATTTTTACTACTTTATATTTAT
ATAATTCACTTCTCCAATTGTCCCTCATATCTCCTCCTTATGGTGTTTTACTAAACTTTTCCATGTTCTA
ATCCTCATCCTGTCTACTTGCCACACAATCATCACCTGCCATCTGTTTTCCATAATCCCTAATGATCTTT
GCTTTTCTTCTTGGCACTACTTTTATGTCACTATTATCTTGTATTACTACTGCCCCTTCACCTTTCCAGA
GGAGCTTTGCTGGTCCTTTCCAAAGTGGATTTCTGCTGTCCCTGTAATAAACCCGAAAATTTTGAATTTT
TGTAATTTGTTTTTGTAATTCTTTAGTTTGTATGTCTGTTGCTATTATGTCTACTATTCTTTCCCCTGCA
CTGTACCCCCCAATCCCCCCTTTTCTTTTAAAATTGTGGATGAATACTGCCATTTGTACTGCTGTCTTAA
GATGTTCAGCCTGATCTCTTACCTGTCCTATAATTTTCTTTAATTCTTTATTCATAGATTCTACTACTCC
TTGACTTTGGGGATTGTAGGGAATTTCCAGGTCTGAAGATCCTGCTGCTTGCTGTGCTTTTTTCTTACTT
TTGTTTTGCTCTTCCTCTATCTTGTCTAAAGCTTCCTTGGTGTCTTTTATCTCTATCCTTTGATGCACAC
AATAGAGGGTTGCTACTGTATTATATAATGATCTAAGTTCTTCTGATCCTGTCTGAAGGGATGGTTGTAG
CTGTCCCAGTATTTGTCTACAGCCTTCTGATGTTTCTAACAGGCCAGTATTAACTGCGAATCGTTCTAGC
TCCCTGCTTGCCCATACTATATGTTTTAATTTATATTTTTTCTTTCCCCCTGGCCTTAACCGAATTTTTT
CCCATCGCGATCTAATTCTCCCCCGCTTAATACTGACGCTCTCGCACCCATCTCTCTCCTTCTAGCCTCC
GCTAGTCAAAATTTTTGGCGTACTCACCAGTCGCCGCCCCTCGCCTCTTGCCGTGCGCGCTTCAGCAAGC
CGAGTCCTGCGTCGAGAGAGCTCCTCTGGTTTCCCTTTCGCTTTCAAGTCCCTGTTCGGGCGCCACTGCT
AGAGATTTTCCACACTGACTAAAAGGGTCTGAGGGATCTCTAGTTACCAGAGTCACACAACAGACGGGCA
CACACTACTTGAAGCACTCAAGGCAAGCTTTATTGAGGCTTAAGCAGTGGGTTCCCTAGTTAGCCAGAGA
GCTCCCAGGCTCAGATCTGGTCTAACCAGAGAGACCCAGTACAGGCAAAAAGCAGCTGCTTATATGCAGG
ATCTGAGGGCTCGCCACTCCCCAGTCCCGCCCAGGCCACGCCTCCCATGGTAATAGCGATGACTAATACG
TAGATGTACTGCCAAGTAGGAAAGTCCCATAAGGTCATGTACTGGGCATAATGCCAGGCGGGCCATTTAC
CGTCATTGACGTCAATAGGGGGCGTACTTGGCATATGATACACTTGATGTACTGCCAAGTGGGCAGTTTA
CCGTAAATACTCCACCCATTGACGTCAATGGAAAGTCCCTATTGGCGTTACTATGGGAACATACGTCATT
ATTGACGTCAATGGGCGGGGGTCGTTGGGCGGTCAGCCAGGCGGGCCATTTACCGTAAGTTATGTAACGC
GGAACTCCATATATGGGCTATGAACTAATGACCCCGTAATTGATTACTATTAATAACTAGTCAATAATCA
ATGTCGACCCAGGTGGCACTTTTCGGGGAAATGTGCGCGGAACCCCTATTTGTTTATTTTTCTAAATACA
TTCAAATATGTATCCGCTCATGAGACAATAACCCTGATAAATGCTTCAATAATATTGAAAAAGGAAGAGT
ATGAGTATTCAACATTTCCGTGTCGCCCTTATTCCCTTTTTTGCGGCATTTTGCCTTCCTGTTTTTGCTC
ACCCAGAAACGCTGGTGAAAGTAAAAGATGCTGAAGATCAGTTGGGTGCACGAGTGGGTTACATCGAACT
GGATCTCAACAGCGGTAAGATCCTTGAGAGTTTTCGCCCCGAAGAACGTTTTCCAATGATGAGCACTTTT
AAAGTTCTGCTATGTGGCGCGGTATTATCCCGTATTGACGCCGGGCAAGAGCAACTCGGTCGCCGCATAC
ACTATTCTCAGAATGACTTGGTTGAGTACTCACCAGTCACAGAAAAGCATCTTACGGATGGCATGACAGT
AAGAGAATTATGCAGTGCTGCCATAACCATGAGTGATAACACTGCGGCCAACTTACTTCTGACAACGATC
GGAGGACCGAAGGAGCTAACCGCTTTTTTGCACAACATGGGGGATCATGTAACTCGCCTTGATCGTTGGG
AACCGGAGCTGAATGAAGCCATACCAAACGACGAGCGTGACACCACGATGCCTGTAGCAATGGCAACAAC
GTTGCGCAAACTATTAACTGGCGAACTACTTACTCTAGCTTCCCGGCAACAATTAATAGACTGGATGGAG
GCGGATAAAGTTGCAGGACCACTTCTGCGCTCGGCCCTTCCGGCTGGCTGGTTTATTGCTGATAAATCTG
GAGCCGGTGAGCGTGGGTCTCGCGGTATCATTGCAGCACTGGGGCCAGATGGTAAGCCCTCCCGTATCGT
AGTTATCTACACGACGGGGAGTCAGGCAACTATGGATGAACGAAATAGACAGATCGCTGAGATAGGTGCC
TCACTGATTAAGCATTGGTAACTGTCAGACCAAGTTTACTCATATATACTTTAGATTGATTTAAAACTTC
ATTTTTAATTTAAAAGGATCTAGGTGAAGATCCTTTTTGATAATCTCATGACCAAAATCCCTTAACGTGA
GTTTTCGTTCCACTGAGCGTCAGACCCCGTAGAAAAGATCAAAGGATCTTCTTGAGATCCTTTTTTTCTG
CGCGTAATCTGCTGCTTGCAAACAAAAAAACCACCGCTACCAGCGGTGGTTTGTTTGCCGGATCAAGAGC
TACCAACTCTTTTTCCGAAGGTAACTGGCTTCAGCAGAGCGCAGATACCAAATACTGTTCTTCTAGTGTA
GCCGTAGTTAGGCCACCACTTCAAGAACTCTGTAGCACCGCCTACATACCTCGCTCTGCTAATCCTGTTA
CCAGTGGCTGCTGCCAGTGGCGATAAGTCGTGTCTTACCGGGTTGGACTCAAGACGATAGTTACCGGATA
AGGCGCAGCGGTCGGGCTGAACGGGGGGTTCGTGCACACAGCCCAGCTTGGAGCGAACGACCTACACCGA
ACTGAGATACCTACAGCGTGAGCTATGAGAAAGCGCCACGCTTCCCGAAGGGAGAAAGGCGGACAGGTAT
CCGGTAAGCGGCAGGGTCGGAACAGGAGAGCGCACGAGGGAGCTTCCAGGGGGAAACGCCTGGTATCTTT
ATAGTCCTGTCGGGTTTCGCCACCTCTGACTTGAGCGTCGATTTTTGTGATGCTCGTCAGGGGGGCGGAG
CCTATGGAAAAACGCCAGCAACGCGGCCTTTTTACGGTTCCTGGCCTTTTGCTGGCCTTTTGCTCACATG
TTCTTTCCTGCGTTATCCCCTGCTTCTGTGGATAACCGTATTACCGCCTTTGAGTGAGCTGATACCGCTC
GCCGCAGCCGAACGACCGAGCGCAGCGAGTCAGTGAGCGAGGAAGCGGAAGAGCGCCCAATACGCAAACC
GCCTCTCCCCGCGCGTTGGCCGATTCATTAATGCAGCGGATCCAGACATGATAAGATACATTGATGAGTT
TGGACAAACCACAACTAGAATGCAGTGAAAAAAATGCTTTATTTGTGAAATTTGTGATGCTATTGCTTTA
TTTGTAACCATTATAAGCTGCAATAAACAAGTTAGCTTTTTGCAAAAGCCTAGGCCTCCAAAAAAGCCTC
CTCACTACTTCTGGAATAGCTCAGAGGCCGAGGCGGCCTCGGCCTCTGCATAAATAAAAAAAATTAGTCA
GCCATGGGGCGGAGAATGGGCGGAACTGGGCGGAGTTAGGGGCGGGATGGGCGGAGTTAGGGGCGGGACT
ATGGTTGCTGACTAATTGAGATGCGGATCCGCTGGCACGACAGGTTTCCCGACTGGAAAGCGGGCAGTGA
GCGCAACGCAATTAATGTGAGTTAGCTCACTCATTAGGCACCCCAGGCTTTACACTTTATGCTTCCGGCT
CGTATGTTGTGTGGAATTGTGAGCGGATAACAATTTCACACAGGAAACAGCTATGACCATGATTACGCCA
AGCTTGGGCTGCAGGTCGAGGGATCTCCATAAGAGAAGAGGGACAGCTATGACTGGGAGTAGTCAGGAGA
GGAGGAAAAATCTGGCTAGTAAAACATGTAAGGAAAATTTTAGGGATGTTAAAGAAAAAAATAACACAAA
ACAAAATAT
Features (pLannotate 1.2.2; 29 found; start..end, strand, type, name):
    199..254     -  polyA_signal   β-globin poly(A) signal: rabbit β-globin polyadenylation signal (Gil and Proudfoot, 1987)
    340..475     -  LTR            3' LTR (ΔU3) (fragment): self-inactivating 3' long terminal repeat (LTR) from HIV-1
    477..575     -  CDS            nef (fragment): NEF_HV1Z2 - Experimental evidence at protein level: Swiss-Prot protein existence level 1. Extracellular Nef protein targets CD4(+) T-lymphocytes for apoptosis by interacting with CXCR4 surface receptors. From Human immunodeficiency virus type 1 group M subtype D (isolate Z2/CDC-Z34) (HIV-1).
    571..849     -  CDS            PAX5 (fragment): PAX5_HUMAN - Experimental evidence at protein level: Swiss-Prot protein existence level 1. (Microbial infection) Plays an essential role in the maintenance of Epstein-Barr virus genome copy number within the host cell by promoting EBNA1/oriP-dependent binding and transcription (PubMed:31941781). Participates also in the inhibition of lytic EBV reactivation by modulating viral BZLF1 activity (PubMed:23678172). From Homo sapiens (Human).
    892..1608    -  CDS            mEGFP: mEGFP is a basic (constitutively fluorescent) green fluorescent protein published in 2002, derived from Aequorea victoria. It has moderate acid sensitivity.
   1622..1659    -  misc_feature   MCS (fragment): multiple cloning site
   1658..1674    -  promoter       tight TRE promoter (fragment): Tet-responsive promoter PTight, consisting of seven tet operator sequences followed by the minimal CMV promoter
   1690..1893    -  promoter       CMV promoter: human cytomegalovirus (CMV) immediate early promoter
   1894..2197    -  enhancer       CMV enhancer: human cytomegalovirus immediate early enhancer
   2265..2281    -  misc_feature   MCS (fragment): multiple cloning site
   2281..2306    -  CDS            Rev (fragment): human immunodeficiency virus 1 (HIV-1) Rev protein; rev; enhances nuclear export of unspliced and incompletely spliced viral mRNAs
   2683..2916    -  misc_feature   RRE: The Rev response element (RRE) of HIV-1 allows for Rev-dependent mRNA export from the nucleus to the cytoplasm.
   3050..3133    -  CDS            vif (fragment): VIF_HV1BR - Experimental evidence at protein level: Swiss-Prot protein existence level 1. Counteracts the innate antiviral activity of host APOBEC3F and APOBEC3G. Forms a complex with host APOBEC3F and APOBEC3G thus preventing the entry of these lethally hypermutating enzymes into progeny virions. Recruits an active E3 ubiquitin ligase complex composed of elongin BC, CUL5, and RBX2 to induce polyubiquitination of APOBEC3G and APOBEC3F. In turn, they are directed to the 26S proteasome for degradation. Vif interaction with APOBEC3G also blocks its cytidine deaminase activity in a proteasome-inde
   3276..3393    -  misc_feature   cPPT/CTS: central polypurine tract and central termination sequence of HIV-1
   3542..3901    -  CDS            HIV-1 gag (fragment): gag protein from human immunodeficiency virus 1; gag
   3885..4010    -  misc_feature   HIV-1 Ψ: packaging signal of human immunodeficiency virus type 1
   4057..4314    -  LTR            5' LTR (truncated): truncated 5' long terminal repeat (LTR) from HIV-1
   4316..4695    -  enhancer       CMV enhancer: human cytomegalovirus immediate early enhancer
   4726..4830    +  promoter       AmpR promoter: bla
   4831..5691    +  CDS            AmpR: β-lactamase; bla; confers resistance to ampicillin, carbenicillin, and related antibiotics
   5862..6450    +  rep_origin     ori: high-copy-number ColE1/pMB1/pBR322/pUC origin of replication
   6633..6687    +  CDS            lacI (fragment): lac repressor; lacI; The lac repressor binds to the lac operator to inhibit transcription in E. coli. This inhibition can be relieved by adding lactose or isopropyl-β-D-thiogalactopyranoside (IPTG).
   6689..6823    -  polyA_signal   SV40 poly(A) signal: SV40 polyadenylation signal
   6843..6978    -  rep_origin     SV40 ori: SV40 origin of replication
   7002..7024    -  promoter       SV40 promoter (fragment): SV40 enhancer and early promoter
   7031..7070    +  CDS            lacI (fragment): lac repressor; lacI; The lac repressor binds to the lac operator to inhibit transcription in E. coli. This inhibition can be relieved by adding lactose or isopropyl-β-D-thiogalactopyranoside (IPTG).
   7083..7104    +  protein_bind   CAP binding site: CAP binding activates transcription in the presence of cAMP. E. coli catabolite activator protein
   7119..7149    +  promoter       lac promoter: promoter for the E. coli lac operon
   7157..7173    +  protein_bind   lac operator: The lac repressor binds to the lac operator to inhibit transcription in E. coli. This inhibition can be relieved by adding lactose or isopropyl-β-D-thiogalactopyranoside (IPTG). lac repressor encoded by lacI
