[The description below was written by a language model from this plasmid's Addgene catalogue record and pLannotate feature annotations shown in this document.]
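Description:
CL20_mEGFP_FOidr_129 is a mammalian expression plasmid built on the CL20 backbone. The catalogue lists it simply as a mammalian expression vector, but the feature table shows the layout of a self-inactivating HIV-1 lentiviral transfer vector. A CMV enhancer is fused to a truncated 5' LTR, followed by the Ψ packaging signal with a gag fragment, the cPPT/CTS, the Rev response element and a ΔU3 3' LTR fragment, with a rabbit β-globin polyadenylation signal downstream. These elements would allow the vector RNA to be transcribed, exported in a Rev-dependent way, packaged and integrated without regenerating an active viral promoter. The record does not say whether the plasmid was used for transduction or only for transfection. In bacteria it is maintained by a high-copy ColE1/pUC-type origin and selected with ampicillin through β-lactamase. An SV40 origin and poly(A) signal, plus lac promoter/operator remnants, sit in the plasmid backbone.

The payload lies between the LTRs and is driven by an internal CMV enhancer/promoter. It encodes monomeric EGFP fused to the N terminus of FOidr_129, an unmutated human intrinsically disordered region. The annotation identifies this insert as a short PAX5 fragment of about 93 residues. According to the depositor's comments, the same segment occurs in many PAX5 fusion oncoproteins, with partners including JAK2, FOXP1, CBFA2T3, ZNF521, NCOA5, NOL4L, BZW1 and ZCCHC7. The construct therefore represents an IDR common to that whole family of fusions. Its stated purpose is to express the fluorescently tagged IDR in cells. The associated study concerns protein condensate formation, so the mEGFP tag presumably serves to image the region's localization and any condensate-forming behaviour.
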