Addgene plasmid #244681: CL20_mEGFP_FOidr_129
Purpose: Express mEGFP-tagged intrinsically disordered protein (IDR), FOidr_129, derived from human fusion protein PAX5_BZW1; PAX5_CBFA2T3; PAX5_FOXP1; PAX5_JAK2; PAX5_NCOA5; PAX5_NOL4L; PAX5_PAX5; PAX5_ZCCHC7; PAX5_ZNF521; ZCCHC7_PAX5
Depositing lab: Richard Kriwacki. Depositing organization: St. Jude Children's Research Hospital. Publication: Proteome-wide computational analyses reveal links between protein condensate formation and RNA biology. Maiti S, Tripathi S, Baggett DW, Phillips AH, Park CG, Wang J, Wahiduzzaman, Freyaldenhoven WT, Kinger S, Pioso BJ, Bollinger JC, Somjee R, Lang B, Babu MM, Kriwacki RW. Sci Adv. 2025 Dec 5;11(49):eady1420. doi: 10.1126/sciadv.ady1420. Epub 2025 Dec 3. PubMed 41337585.
Backbone
  Vector backbone: CL20
  Vector type: Mammalian Expression
Growth in bacteria
  Bacterial resistance: Ampicillin, 100 μg/mL
  Growth temperature: 37°C
  Growth strain: NEB Stable
  Copy number: High Copy
Gene/Insert
  Gene/Insert name: FOidr_129
  Species: H. sapiens (human)
  Mutation: Unmutated
  Tag / fusion protein: monomeric EGFP (N terminal on insert)
  Cloning method: Restriction Enzyme; 5′ cloning site Unknown (unknown if destroyed)
Terms and licenses: Academic/Nonprofit Terms; Industry Terms: Not Available to Industry
Depositor comments: PAX5_BZW1_134_226; PAX5_CBFA2T3_134_226; PAX5_FOXP1_134_226; PAX5_JAK2_134_226; PAX5_NCOA5_26_118; PAX5_NOL4L_134_226; PAX5_PAX5_320_412; PAX5_ZCCHC7_134_226; PAX5_ZNF521_134_226; ZCCHC7_PAX5_322_414
How to cite: CL20_mEGFP_FOidr_129 was a gift from Richard Kriwacki (Addgene plasmid # 244681 ; http://n2t.net/addgene:244681 ; RRID:Addgene_244681)
